>Addgene plasmid #58113 | tdTomato-MAPTau-N-10 | depositor partial sequence | sequence record 89249 | insert sequence
CGTTCAGATCCGCTAGCGCTACCGGACTCAGATCTCGAGGCCACCATGGCTGAGCCCCGCCAGGAGTTCG
AAGTGATGGAAGATCACGCTGGGACGTACGGGTTGGGGGACAGGAAAGATCAGGGGGGCTACACCATGCA
CCAAGACCAAGAGGGTGACACGGACGCTGGCCTGAAAGCTGAAGAAGCAGGCATTGGAGACACCCCCAGC
CTGGAAGACGAAGCTGCTGGTCACGTGACCCAAGCTCGCATGGTCAGTAAAAGCAAAGACGGGACTGGAA
GCGATGACAAAAAAGCCAAGGGGGCTGATGGTAAAACGAAGATCGCCACACCGCGGGGAGCAGCCCCTCC
AGGCCAGAAGGGCCAGGCCAACGCCACCAGGATTCCAGCAAAAACCCCGCCCGCTCCAAAGACACCACCC
AGCTCTGGTGAACCTCCAAAATCAGGGGATCGCAGCGGCTACAGCAGCCCCGGCTCCCCAGGCACTCCCG
GCAGCCGCTCCCGCACCCCGTCCCTTCCAACCCCACCCACCCGGGAGCCCAAGAAGGTGGCAGTGGTCCG
TACTCCACCCAAGTCGCCGTCTTCCGCCAAGAGCCGCCTGCAGACAGCCCCCGTGCCCATGCCAGACCTG
AAGAATGTCAAGTCCAAGATCGGCTCCACTGAGAACCTGAAGCACCAGCCGGGAGGCGGGAAGGTGCAAA
TAGTCTACAAACCAGTTGACCTGAGCAAGGTGACCTCCAAGTGTGGCTCATTAGGCAACATCCATCATAA
ACCAGGAGGTGGCCAGGTGGAAGTAAAATCTGAGAAGCTTGACTTCAAGGACAGAGTCCAGTCGAAGATT
GGGTCCCTGGACAATATCACCCACGTCCCTGGCGGAGGAAATAAAAAGATTGAAACCCACAAGCTGACCT
TCCGCGAGAACGCCAAAGCCAAGACAGACCACGGGGCGGAGATCGTGTACAAGTCGCCAGTGGTGTCTGG
GGACACGTCTCCACGGCATCTCAGCAATGTCTCCTCCACCGGCAGCATCGACATGGTAGACTCGCCCCAG
CTCGCCACGCTAGCTGACGAGGTGTCTGCCTCCCTGGCCAAGCAGGGTTTGAGCTCCGGAGGGGATCCAC
CGGTCGCCACCATGGTGAGCAAGGGCGAGGAGGTCATCAAAGAGTTCATGCGCTTCAAGGTGCGCATGGA
GGGCTCCATGAACGGCCACGAGTTCGAGATCGAGGGCGAGGGCGAGGGCCGCCCCTACGAGGGCACCCAG
ACCGCCAAGCTGAAGGTGACCAAGGGCGGCCCCCTGCCCTTCGCCTGGGACATCCTGTCCCCCCAGTTCA
TGTACGGCTCCAAGGCGTACGTGAAGCACCCCGCCGACATCCCCGATTACAAGAAGCTGTCCTTCCCCGA
GGGCTTCAAGTGGGAGCGCGTGATGAACTTCGAGGACGGCGGTCTGGTGACCGTGACCCAGGACTCCTCC
CTGCAGGACGGCACGCTGATCTACAAGGTGAAGATGCGCGGCACCAACTTCCCCCCCGACGGCCCCGTAA
TGCAGAAGAAGACCATGGGCTGGGAGGCCTCCACCGAGCGCCTGTACCCCCGCGACGGCGTGCTGAAGGG
CGAGATCCACCAGGCCCTGAAGCTGAAGGACGGCGGCCACTACCTGGTGGAGTTCAAGACCATCTACATG
GCCAAGAAGCCCGTGCAACTGCCCGGCTACTACTACGTGGACACCAAGCTGGACATCACCTCCCACAACG
AGGACTACACCATCGTGGAACAGTACGAGCGCTCCGAGGGCCGCCACCACCTGTTCCTGGGGCATGGCAC
CGGCAGCACCGGCAGCGGCAGCTCCGGCACCGCCTCCTCCGAGGACAACAACATGGCCGTCATCAAAGAG
TTCATGCGCTTCAAGGTGCGCATGGAGGGCTCCATGAACGGCCACGAGTTCGAGATCGAGGGCGAGGGCG
AGGGCCGCCCCTACGAGGGCACCCAGACCGCCAAGCTGAAGGTGACCAAGGGCGGCCCCCTGCCCTTCGC
CTGGGACATCCTGTCCCCCCAGTTCATGTACGGCTCCAAGGCGTACGTGAAGCACCCCGCCGACATCCCC
GATTACAAGAAGCTGTCCTTCCCCGAGGGCTTCAAGTGGGAGCGCGTGATGAACTTCGAGGACGGCGGTC
TGGTGACCGTGACCCAGGACTCCTCCCTGCAGGACGGCACGCTGATCTACAAGGTGAAGATGCGCGGCAC
CAACTTCCCCCCCGACGGCCCCGTAATGCAGAAGAAGACCATGGGCTGGGAGGCCTCCACCGAGCGCCTG
TACCCCCGCGACGGCGTGCTGAAGGGCGAGATCCACCAGGCCCTGAAGCTGAAGGACGGCGGCCACTACC
TGGTGGAGTTCAAGACCATCTACATGGCCAAGAAGCCCGTGCAACTGCCCGGCTACTACTACGTGGACAC
CAAGCTGGACATCACCTCCCACAACGAGGACTACACCATCGTGGAACAGTACGAGCGCTCCGAGGGCCGC
CACCACCTGTTCCTGTACGGCATGGACGAGCTGTACAAGTAAGCGGCCGCGACTCTAGATCATAATCAGC
CATACCACATT
