>Addgene plasmid #58113 | tdTomato-MAPTau-N-10 | addgene partial sequence | sequence record 104008 | C-ter-GFP 5'-CTCCTCGCCCTTGCTCAC-3'
CTGCTTGGCCAGGGAGGCAGACACCTCGTCAGCTAGCGTGGCGAGCTGGGGCGAGTCTACCATGTCGATG
CTGCCGGTGGAGGAGACATTGCTGAGATGCCGTGGAGACGTGTCCCCAGACACCACTGGCGACTTGTACA
CGATCTCCGCCCCGTGGTCTGTCTTGGCTTTGGCGTTCTCGCGGAAGGTCAGCTTGTGGGTTTCAATCTT
TTTATTTCCTCCGCCAGGGACGTGGGTGATATTGTCCAGGGACCCAATCTTCGACTGGACTCTGTCCTTG
AAGTCAAGCTTCTCAGATTTTACTTCCACCTGGCCACCTCCTGGTTTATGATGGATGTTGCCTAATGAGC
CACACTTGGAGGTCACCTTGCTCAGGTCAACTGGTTTGTAGACTATTTGCACCTTCCCGCCTCCCGGCTG
GTGCTTCAGGTTCTCAGTGGAGCCGATCTTGGACTTGACATTCTTCAGGTCTGGCATGGGCACGGGGGCT
GTCTGCAGGCGGCTCTTGGCGGAAGACGGCGACTTGGGTGGAGTACGGACCACTGCCACCTTCTTGGGCT
CCCGGGTGGGTGGGGTTGGAAGGGACGGGGTGCGGGAGCGGCTGCCGGGAGTGCCTGGGGAGCCGGGGCT
GCTGTAGCCGCTGCGATCCCCTGATTTTGGAGGTTCACCAGAGCTGGGTGGTGTCTTTGGAGCGGGCGGG
GTTTTTGCTGGAATCCTGGTGGCGTTGGCCTGGCCCTTCTGGCCTGGAGGGGCTGCTCCCCGCGGTGTGG
CGATCTTCGTTTTACCATCAGCCC
