[The description below was written by a language model from this plasmid's Addgene catalogue record.]
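Description:
tdTomato-MAPTau-N-10 is a mammalian expression plasmid built on the tdTomato-N1 backbone (about 4.75 kb without the insert), designed to produce a red fluorescent fusion of the human microtubule-associated protein tau. The insert is human MAPT (MAPTau, corresponding to the transcript reference NM_016841), placed under the control of the CMV promoter, a strong constitutive promoter widely used for transient expression in cultured mammalian cells. Because the backbone is an "N1"-type vector, the tau coding sequence sits upstream of the fluorescent protein, so tdTomato is fused to the C terminus of tau. The "10" in the name likely refers to the length of the linker between the two proteins, but the record does not state this, nor does it record the cloning method. The listed sequencing primers imply an SV40 polyadenylation signal downstream of the fusion cassette.

The plasmid is maintained in bacteria as a high-copy construct under kanamycin selection, and it carries a neomycin resistance marker that allows G418 selection of stably transfected mammalian cells. No feature table is provided, so the origins of replication and other backbone elements are not itemised in the record.

The stated purpose is labelling of microtubules. Tau binds along the microtubule lattice, so the fusion decorates the microtubule cytoskeleton. tdTomato, a bright tandem-dimer red fluorescent protein, has recorded excitation and emission maxima of 554 nm and 581 nm. The construct is typically used as a localisation marker for fluorescence imaging of microtubule organisation and dynamics in live or fixed cells, including in combination with green or other spectrally distinct reporters.
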