Addgene plasmid #58113: tdTomato-MAPTau-N-10
Purpose: Localization: Microtubules, Excitation: 554, Emission: 581
Depositing lab: Michael Davidson. Depositing organization: Florida State University, Tallahassee.
Backbone
  Vector backbone: tdTomato-N1
  Backbone size w/o insert (bp): 4750
  Vector type: Mammalian Expression
  Selectable markers: Neomycin (select with G418)
Growth in bacteria
  Bacterial resistance: Kanamycin, 50 μg/mL
  Growth temperature: 37°C
  Growth strain: DH5alpha
  Copy number: High Copy
Gene/Insert
  Gene/Insert name: MAPTau (alt name: NM_016841)
  Species: H. sapiens (human)
  Entrez Gene: MAPT (a.k.a. DDPAC, FTD1, FTDP-17, MAPTL, MSTD, MTBT1, MTBT2, PPND, PPP1R103, TAU, Tau-PHF6, tau-40)
  Promoter: CMV
  Tag / fusion protein: tdTomato (C terminal on backbone)
  Cloning method: Unknown
  Sequencing primers: 5′ CMV-F; 3′ SV40pA-R
Terms and licenses: Academic/Nonprofit Terms; Industry Terms: Not Available to Industry
Depositor comments: . Excitation = 554; Emission = 581
How to cite: tdTomato-MAPTau-N-10 was a gift from Michael Davidson (Addgene plasmid # 58113 ; http://n2t.net/addgene:58113 ; RRID:Addgene_58113)
